>Addgene plasmid #141196 | pcDNA4/TO/Strep-HA-ZAKalpha_deltaCTD | addgene full sequence | sequence record 299546 | Addgene NGS Result
GACGGATCGGGAGATCTCCCGATCCCCTATGGTGCACTCTCAGTACAATCTGCTCTGATGCCGCATAGTT
AAGCCAGTATCTGCTCCCTGCTTGTGTGTTGGAGGTCGCTGAGTAGTGCGCGAGCAAAATTTAAGCTACA
ACAAGGCAAGGCTTGACCGACAATTGCATGAAGAATCTGCTTAGGGTTAGGCGTTTTGCGCTGCTTCGCG
ATGTACGGGCCAGATATACGCGTTGACATTGATTATTGACTAGTTATTAATAGTAATCAATTACGGGGTC
ATTAGTTCATAGCCCATATATGGAGTTCCGCGTTACATAACTTACGGTAAATGGCCCGCCTGGCTGACCG
CCCAACGACCCCCGCCCATTGACGTCAATAATGACGTATGTTCCCATAGTAACGCCAATAGGGACTTTCC
ATTGACGTCAATGGGTGGAGTATTTACGGTAAACTGCCCACTTGGCAGTACATCAAGTGTATCATATGCC
AAGTACGCCCCCTATTGACGTCAATGACGGTAAATGGCCCGCCTGGCATTATGCCCAGTACATGACCTTA
TGGGACTTTCCTACTTGGCAGTACATCTACGTATTAGTCATCGCTATTACCATGGTGATGCGGTTTTGGC
AGTACATCAATGGGCGTGGATAGCGGTTTGACTCACGGGGATTTCCAAGTCTCCACCCCATTGACGTCAA
TGGGAGTTTGTTTTGGCACCAAAATCAACGGGACTTTCCAAAATGTCGTAACAACTCCGCCCCATTGACG
CAAATGGGCGGTAGGCGTGTACGGTGGGAGGTCTATATAAGCAGAGCTCTCCCTATCAGTGATAGAGATC
TCCCTATCAGTGATAGAGATCGTCGACGAGCTCGTTTAGTGAACCGTCAGATCGCCTGGAGACGCCATCC
ACGCTGTTTTGACCTCCATAGAAGACACCGGGACCGATCCAGCCTCCGGACTCTAGCGTTTAAACTTAAG
CTTATGGCTAGCTGGAGCCACCCGCAGTTCGAGAAAGGTGGAGGTTCCGGAGGTGGATCGGGAGGTGGAT
CGTGGAGCCACCCGCAGTTCGAAAAAGGCGCCGAGACCGCGGTCCCGAATTCTTACCCTTATGACGTCCC
CGATTACGCCGCTGCAGCGGATATCCAGCACAGTGGCGGCCGCATGTCGTCTCTCGGTGCCTCCTTTGTG
CAAATTAAATTTGATGACTTGCAGTTTTTTGAAAACTGCGGTGGAGGAAGTTTTGGGAGTGTTTATCGAG
CCAAATGGATATCACAGGACAAGGAGGTGGCTGTAAAGAAGCTCCTCAAAATAGAGAAAGAGGCAGAAAT
ACTCAGTGTCCTCAGTCACAGAAACATCATCCAGTTTTATGGAGTAATTCTTGAACCTCCCAACTATGGC
ATTGTCACAGAATATGCTTCTCTGGGATCACTCTATGATTACATTAACAGTAACAGAAGTGAGGAGATGG
ATATGGATCACATTATGACCTGGGCCACTGATGTAGCCAAAGGAATGCATTATTTACATATGGAGGCTCC
TGTCAAGGTGATTCACAGAGACCTCAAGTCAAGAAACGTTGTTATAGCTGCTGATGGAGTATTGAAGATC
TGTGACTTTGGTGCCTCTCGGTTCCATAACCATACAACACACATGTCCTTGGTTGGAACTTTCCCATGGA
TGGCTCCAGAAGTTATCCAGAGTCTCCCTGTGTCAGAAACTTGTGACACATATTCCTATGGTGTGGTTCT
CTGGGAGATGCTAACAAGGGAGGTCCCCTTTAAAGGTTTGGAAGGATTACAAGTAGCTTGGCTTGTAGTG
GAAAAAAACGAGAGATTAACCATTCCAAGCAGTTGCCCCAGAAGTTTTGCTGAACTGTTACATCAGTGTT
GGGAAGCTGATGCCAAGAAACGGCCATCATTCAAGCAAATCATTTCAATCCTGGAGTCCATGTCAAATGA
CACGAGCCTTCCTGACAAGTGTAACTCATTCCTACACAACAAGGCGGAGTGGAGGTGCGAAATTGAGGCA
ACTCTTGAGAGGCTAAAGAAACTAGAGCGTGATCTCAGCTTTAAGGAGCAGGAGCTTAAAGAACGAGAAA
GACGTTTAAAGATGTGGGAGCAAAAGCTGACAGAGCAGTCCAACACCCCGCTGCTGCCTTCCTTTGAGAT
TGGTGCATGGACGGAAGACGATGTGTATTGTTGGGTTCAGCAGCTCGTCAGAAAAGGTGACTCTTCAGCA
GAGATGAGTGTATATGCAAGCTTGTTTAAAGAAAACAACATTACAGGGAAGCGGCTGCTGCTGCTGGAGG
AAGAAGACCTGAAAGACATGGGCATTGTCTCCAAGGGGCATATCATTCACTTCAAGTCAGCCATTGAGAA
ATTAACCCATGATTACATAAATTTGTTTCACTTCCCACCACTAATTAAGGACTCAGGAGGTGAACCTGAA
GAAAATGAGGAAAAAATAGTGAACCTGGAACTGGTTTTTGGTTTTCACTTGAAACCAGGAACTGGCCCAC
AGGATTGTAAGTGGAAAATGTATATGGAGATGGATGGGGATGAAATTGCAATAACCTACATAAAAGATGT
GACATTCAACACTAACCTACCTGATGCGGAGATTTTAAAGATGACAAAGCCACCATTTGTAATGGAGAAG
TGGATTGTAGGAATAGCAAAAAGTCAGACTGTGGAGTGCACTGTCACATATGAGAGTGATGTTAGAACTC
CAAAAAGCACTAAACATGTCCATTTGATTCAGTGGAGTAGAACAAAACCTCAGGATGAAGTGAAAGCAGT
CCAACTTGCCATTCAGACATTATTCACCAATTCAGATGGCAACCCTGGAAGCAGGTCCGACTCAAGTGCT
GATTGCCAGTGGTTAGATACTCTGAGGATGCGGCAGATTGCATCCAACACTTCTTTACAGCGTTCCCAGA
GCAATCCTATTCTGGGGTCACCGTTCTTCTCACACTTTGATGGCCAGGATTCCTACGCTGCTGCTGTGAG
ACGGCCCCAGGTGCCCATTAAGTATCAACAGATTACACCTGTGAACCAGTCCAGAAGCTCGTCTCCTACT
CAGTATGGACTGACCAAAAACTTCTCTTCCCTACATCTCAACTCTAGGGACAGTGGCTTTTCCAGTGGCA
ATACTGACACCTCTTCAGAGAGGGGTCGATACTCAGACAGAAGCAGGAACAAATATGGACGTGGTAGTAT
ATCACTCAATTCTTCTCCTAGAGGAAGATACAGTGGAAAGAGTCAGCATTCCACTCCTTCAAGAGGAAGA
TACCCTGGAAAGTTCTACAGGGTTTCTCAGTCAGCACTCAATCCTCACCAGTCGCCTGACTTCAAGAGAA
GCCCCAGGGACCTCCACCAACCCAACACCATACCAGGGATGCCTTTGCACCCTGAGACTGACTCAAGAGC
CAGTGAAGAGGACAGCAAAGTCAGCGAAGGGGGCTGGACAAAAGTGGAATACTAAGCGGCCGCTCGAGTC
TAGAGGGCCCGTTTAAACCCGCTGATCAGCCTCGACTGTGCCTTCTAGTTGCCAGCCATCTGTTGTTTGC
CCCTCCCCCGTGCCTTCCTTGACCCTGGAAGGTGCCACTCCCACTGTCCTTTCCTAATAAAATGAGGAAA
TTGCATCGCATTGTCTGAGTAGGTGTCATTCTATTCTGGGGGGTGGGGTGGGGCAGGACAGCAAGGGGGA
GGATTGGGAAGACAATAGCAGGCATGCTGGGGATGCGGTGGGCTCTATGGCTTCTGAGGCGGAAAGAACC
AGCTGGGGCTCTAGGGGGTATCCCC
[124 nt withheld, positions 3806-3929]
C
[91 nt withheld, positions 3931-4021]
A
[49 nt withheld, positions 4023-4071]
CCTTTGACGTTGGAGTCCACGTTCTTT
[37 nt withheld, positions 4099-4135]
ACCCTATCTCGGTCTATTCTTTTGATTTATAAGGGATTTTGCCGATTTCGGCCTATTGGTTAAAAAATGA
GCTGATTTAACAAAAATTTAACGCGAATTAATTCTGTGGAATGTGTGTCAGTTAGGGTGTGGAAAGTCCC
CAGGCTCCCCAGCAGGCAGAAGTATGCAAAGCATGCATCTCAATTAGTCAGCAACCAGGTGTGGAAAGTC
CCCAGGCTCCCCAGCAGGCAGAAGTATGCAAAGCATGCATCTCAATTAGTCAGCAACCATAGTCCCGCCC
CTAACTCCGCCCATCCCGCCCCTAACTCCGCCCAGTTCCGCCCATTCTCCGCCCCATGGCTGACTAATTT
TTTTTATTTATGCAGAGGCCGAGGCCGCCTCTGCCTCTGAGCTATTCCAGAAGTAGTGAGGAGGCTTTTT
TGGAGGCCTAGGCTTTTGCAAAAAGCTCCCGGGAGCTTGTATATCCATTTTCGGATCTGATCAGCACGTG
TTGACAATTAATCATCGGCATAGTATATCGGCATAGTATAATACGACAAGGTGAGGAACTAAACCATGGC
CAAGTTGACCAGTGCCGTTCCGGTGCTCACCGCGCGCGACGTCGCCGGAGCGGTCGAGTTCTGGACCGAC
CGGCTCGGGTTCTCCCGGGACTTCGTGGAGGACGACTTCGCCGGTGTGGTCCGGGACGACGTGACCCTGT
TCATCAGCGCGGTCCAGGACCAGGTGGTGCCGGACAACACCCTGGCCTGGGTGTGGGTGCGCGGCCTGGA
CGAGCTGTACGCCGAGTGGTCGGAGGTCGTGTCCACGAACTTCCGGGACGCCTCCGGGCCGGCCATGACC
GAGATCGGCGAGCAGCCGTGGGGGCGGGAGTTCGCCCTGCGCGACCCGGCCGGCAACTGCGTGCACTTCG
TGGCCGAGGAGCAGGACTGACACGTGCTACGAGATTTCGATTCCACCGCCGCCTTCTATGAAAGGTTGGG
CTTCGGAATCGTTTTCCGGGACGCCGGCTGGATGATCCTCCAGCGCGGGGATCTCATGCTGGAGTTCTTC
GCCCACCCCAACTTGTTTATTGCAGCTTATAATGGTTACAAATAAAGCAATAGCATCACAAATTTCACAA
ATAAAGCATTTTTTTCACTGCATTCTAGTTGTGGTTTGTCCAAACTCATCAATGTATCTTATCATGTCTG
TATACCGTCGACCTCTAGCTAGAGCTTGGCGTAATCATGGTCATAGCTGTTTCCTGTGTGAAATTGTTAT
CCGCTCACAATTCCACACAACATACGAGCCGGAAGCATAAAGTGTAAAGCCTGGGGTGCCTAATGAGTGA
GCTAACTCACATTAATTGCGTTGCGCTCACTGCCCGCTTTCCAGTCGGGAAACCTGTCGTGCCAGCTGCA
TTAATGAATCGGCCAACGCGCGGGGAGAGGCGGTTTGCGTATTGGGCGCTCTTCCGCTTCCTCGCTCACT
GACTCGCTGCGCTCGGTCGTTCGGCTGCGGCGAGCGGTATCAGCTCACTCAAAGGCGGTAATACGGTTAT
CCACAGAATCAGGGGATAACGCAGGAAAGAACATGTGAGCAAAAGGCCAGCAAAAGGCCAGGAACCGTAA
AAAGGCCGCGTTGCTGGCGTTTTTCCATAGGCTCCGCCCCCCTGACGAGCATCACAAAAATCGACGCTCA
AGTCAGAGGTGGCGAAACCCGACAGGACTATAAAGATACCAGGCGTTTCCCCCTGGAAGCTCCCTCGTGC
GCTCTCCTGTTCCGACCCTGCCGCTTACCGGATACCTGTCCGCCTTTCTCCCTTCGGGAAGCGTGGCGCT
TTCTCATAGCTCACGCTGTAGGTATCTCAGTTCGGTGTAGGTCGTTCGCTCCAAGCTGGGCTGTGTGCAC
GAACCCCCCGTTCAGCCCGACCGCTGCGCCTTATCCGGTAACTATCGTCTTGAGTCCAACCCGGTAAGAC
ACGACTTATCGCCACTGGCAGCAGCCACTGGTAACAGGATTAGCAGAGCGAGGTATGTAGGCGGTGCTAC
AGAGTTCTTGAAGTGGTGGCCTAACTACGGCTACACTAGAAGAACAGTATTTGGTATCTGCGCTCTGCTG
AAGCCAGTTACCTTCGGAAAAAGAGTTGGTAGCTCTTGATCCGGCAAACAAACCACCGCTGGTAGCGGTG
GTTTTTTTGTTTGCAAGCAGCAGATTACGCGCAGAAAAAAAGGATCTCAAGAAGATCCTTTGATCTTTTC
TACGGGGTCTGACGCTCAGTGGAACGAAAACTCACGTTAAGGGATTTTGGTCATGAGATTATCAAAAAGG
ATCTTCACCTAGATCCTTTTAAATTAAAAATGAAGTTTTAAATCAATCTAAAGTATATATGAGTAAACTT
GGTCTGACAGTTACCAATGCTTAATCAGTGAGGCACCTATCTCAGCGATCTGTCTATTTCGTTCATCCAT
AGTTGCCTGACTCCCCGTCGTGTAGATAACTACGATACGGGAGGGCTTACCATCTGGCCCCAGTGCTGCA
ATGATACCGCGAGACCCACGCTCACCGGCTCCAGATTTATCAGCAATAAACCAGCCAGCCGGAAGGGCCG
AGCGCAGAAGTGGTCCTGCAACTTTATCCGCCTCCATCCAGTCTATTAATTGTTGCCGGGAAGCTAGAGT
AAGTAGTTCGCCAGTTAATAGTTTGCGCAACGTTGTTGCCATTGCTACAGGCATCGTGGTGTCACGCTCG
TCGTTTGGTATGGCTTCATTCAGCTCCGGTTCCCAACGATCAAGGCGAGTTACATGATCCCCCATGTTGT
GCAAAAAAGCGGTTAGCTCCTTCGGTCCTCCGATCGTTGTCAGAAGTAAGTTGGCCGCAGTGTTATCACT
CATGGTTATGGCAGCACTGCATAATTCTCTTACTGTCATGCCATCCGTAAGATGCTTTTCTGTGACTGGT
GAGTACTCAACCAAGTCATTCTGAGAATAGTGTATGCGGCGACCGAGTTGCTCTTGCCCGGCGTCAATAC
GGGATAATACCGCGCCACATAGCAGAACTTTAAAAGTGCTCATCATTGGAAAACGTTCTTCGGGGCGAAA
ACTCTCAAGGATCTTACCGCTGTTGAGATCCAGTTCGATGTAACCCACTCGTGCACCCAACTGATCTTCA
GCATCTTTTACTTTCACCAGCGTTTCTGGGTGAGCAAAAACAGGAAGGCAAAATGCCGCAAAAAAGGGAA
TAAGGGCGACACGGAAATGTTGAATACTCATACTCTTCCTTTTTCAATATTATTGAAGCATTTATCAGGG
TTATTGTCTCATGAGCGGATACATATTTGAATGTATTTAGAAAAATAAACAAATAGGGGTTCCGCGCACA
TTTCCCCGAAAAGTGCCACCTGACGTC
Features (pLannotate 1.2.2; 24 found; start..end, strand, type, name):
     28..80      -  misc_feature   bom (fragment): basis of mobility region from pBR322
    235..614     +  enhancer       CMV enhancer: human cytomegalovirus immediate early enhancer
    615..818     +  promoter       CMV promoter: human cytomegalovirus (CMV) immediate early promoter
    820..839     +  promoter       PLtetO-1 promoter (fragment): modified phage lambda PL promoter with tet operator sites (Lutz and Bujard, 1997)
    841..860     +  promoter       PLtetO-1 promoter (fragment): modified phage lambda PL promoter with tet operator sites (Lutz and Bujard, 1997)
    868..901     +  promoter       TRE3GV promoter (fragment): 3rd-generation Tet-responsive promoter that can be activated by binding of Tet-On® 3G, optimized for retroviral and lentiviral vectors
    993..1012    +  CDS            Strep-Tag II (fragment): peptide that binds Strep-Tactin®, an engineered form of streptavidin
   1053..1075    +  CDS            Strep-Tag II (fragment): peptide that binds Strep-Tactin®, an engineered form of streptavidin
   1164..3482    +  CDS            MAP3K20: M3K20_HUMAN - Also known as MLTK, ZAK From Homo sapiens (Human).
   3536..3760    +  polyA_signal   bGH poly(A) signal: bovine growth hormone polyadenylation signal
   3764..3785    +  promoter       SV40 promoter (fragment): SV40 enhancer and early promoter
   3806..4234    +  rep_origin     f1 ori (sequence partly withheld): f1 bacteriophage origin of replication; arrow indicates direction of (+) strand synthesis
   4248..4577    +  promoter       SV40 promoter: SV40 enhancer and early promoter
   4625..4672    +  promoter       EM7 promoter: synthetic bacterial promoter&nbsp
   4691..5065    +  CDS            BleoR: antibiotic-binding protein; Sh ble from Streptoalloteichus hindustanus; confers resistance to bleomycin, phleomycin, and Zeocin™
   5075..5200    +  CDS            ble (fragment): BLE_KLEPN - Experimental evidence at protein level: Swiss-Prot protein existence level 1. Binding protein with a strong affinity to the bleomycin family of antibiotics. Binds to CL990; an antimitotic-antibiotic compound. From Klebsiella pneumoniae.
   5195..5316    +  polyA_signal   SV40 poly(A) signal: SV40 polyadenylation signal
   5389..5405    -  protein_bind   lac operator: The lac repressor binds to the lac operator to inhibit transcription in E. coli. This inhibition can be relieved by adding lactose or isopropyl-β-D-thiogalactopyranoside (IPTG). lac repressor encoded by lacI
   5413..5443    -  promoter       lac promoter: promoter for the E. coli lac operon
   5458..5479    -  protein_bind   CAP binding site: CAP binding activates transcription in the presence of cAMP. E. coli catabolite activator protein
   5492..5584    -  CDS            lacI (fragment): lac repressor; lacI; The lac repressor binds to the lac operator to inhibit transcription in E. coli. This inhibition can be relieved by adding lactose or isopropyl-β-D-thiogalactopyranoside (IPTG).
   5767..6355    -  rep_origin     ori: high-copy-number ColE1/pMB1/pBR322/pUC origin of replication
   6526..7386    -  CDS            AmpR: β-lactamase; bla; confers resistance to ampicillin, carbenicillin, and related antibiotics
   7387..7491    -  promoter       AmpR promoter: bla
