[The description below was written by a language model from this plasmid's Addgene catalogue record and pLannotate feature annotations shown in this document.]
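Description:
pcDNA4/TO/Strep-HA-ZAKalpha_deltaCTD is a mammalian expression plasmid built on the Invitrogen pcDNA4/TO backbone, designed for tetracycline-regulated expression of a truncated form of human ZAKalpha (MAP3K20, also called MLTK or ZAK). It is maintained in E. coli through a high-copy ColE1/pUC-type origin and an ampicillin resistance gene, and it also carries an f1 origin. For selection in mammalian cells, an SV40 early promoter drives the Sh ble gene that confers Zeocin resistance, followed by an SV40 polyadenylation signal. A bacterial EM7 promoter sits directly upstream of the same marker, so it can be expressed in bacteria as well.

The expression cassette uses the CMV immediate-early enhancer and promoter. Just downstream, the annotation software detects two short tet-operator-containing fragments, which correspond to the operator sites characteristic of the TO design. In cells that express the Tet repressor, transcription is held off until tetracycline or doxycycline is added; this is why the plasmid can be used to generate inducible stable cell lines. In cells without the repressor, the promoter behaves constitutively. The backbone was modified to encode N-terminal Strep and HA tags. Two Strep-tag II fragments are annotated upstream of the insert, while the HA tag is listed in the catalogue entry but is not called in the feature table. The MAP3K20 coding sequence of about 2.3 kb was cloned through NotI sites and lacks the last 27 amino acids, removing the C-terminal domain. It is terminated by the bGH polyadenylation signal.

The tags allow affinity purification and immunodetection of the protein. The associated study concerns ZAKalpha recognition of stalled ribosomes through partially redundant sensor domains, so this deletion mutant presumably serves to test the contribution of the C-terminal domain. The sequenced record is 7,522 nt, slightly larger than the 7,400 bp catalogue estimate.
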