Addgene plasmid #141196: pcDNA4/TO/Strep-HA-ZAKalpha_deltaCTD
Purpose: Expresses Strep-HA-ZAKalpha_deltaCTD in mammalian cells, can be used to make inducible cell lines
Depositing lab: Simon Bekker-Jensen. Depositing organization: University of Copenhagen. Publication: ZAKalpha Recognizes Stalled Ribosomes through Partially Redundant Sensor Domains. Vind AC, Snieckute G, Blasius M, Tiedje C, Krogh N, Bekker-Jensen DB, Andersen KL, Nordgaard C, Tollenaere MAX, Lund AH, Olsen JV, Nielsen H, Bekker-Jensen S. Mol Cell. 2020 Apr 9. pii: S1097-2765(20)30189-1. doi: 10.1016/j.molcel.2020.03.021. PubMed 32289254.
Backbone
  Vector backbone: pcDNA4/TO
  Backbone manufacturer: Invitrogen
  Backbone size w/o insert (bp): 5078
  Total vector size (bp): 7400
  Modifications to backbone: Strep and HA tags were inserted between HindIII and EcoRV sites
  Vector type: Mammalian Expression
  Selectable markers: Zeocin
Growth in bacteria
  Bacterial resistance: Ampicillin, 100 μg/mL
  Growth temperature: 37°C
  Growth strain: DH5alpha
  Copy number: High Copy
Gene/Insert
  Gene/Insert name: MAP3K20 (alt names: Mitogen-activated protein kinase kinase kinase 20; MLTK; ZAK)
  Species: H. sapiens (human)
  Insert size (bp): 2300
  Mutation: deletion of last 27 amino acids
  Entrez Gene: MAP3K20 (a.k.a. AZK, CNM6, MLK7, MLT, MLTK, MLTKalpha, MLTKbeta, MRK, SFMMP, ZAK, mlklak, pk)
  Promoter: CMV
  Tag / fusion protein: Strep, HA (N terminal on backbone)
  Cloning method: Restriction Enzyme; 5′ cloning site NotI (unknown if destroyed); 3′ cloning site NotI (unknown if destroyed)
  Sequencing primers: 5′ CMV-F; 3′ BHG-Rev
Terms and licenses: Academic/Nonprofit Terms; Industry Terms: Not Available to Industry
How to cite: pcDNA4/TO/Strep-HA-ZAKalpha_deltaCTD was a gift from Simon Bekker-Jensen (Addgene plasmid # 141196 ; http://n2t.net/addgene:141196 ; RRID:Addgene_141196)
